>Addgene plasmid #14916 | pAJ14 | depositor full sequence | sequence record 8185 | Author sequence
AAGCTTGCATGCCTGCAGGTCGACTCTAGAGGATCCCCGGGATTGGCCAAAGGACCCAAAGGTATGTTTC
GAATGATACTAACATAACATAGAACATTTTCAGGAGGACCCTTGCTTGGAGGGTACCGGTAGAAAAAATG
AGTAAAGGAGAAGAACTTTTCACTGGAGTTGTCCCAATTCTTGTTGAATTAGATGGTGATGTTAATGGGC
ACAAATTTTCTGTCAGTGGAGAGGGTGAAGGTGATGCAACATACGGAAAACTTACCCTTAAATTTATTTG
CACTACTGGAAAACTACCTGTTCCATGGGTAAGTTTAAACATATATATACTAACTAACCCTGATTATTTA
AATTTTCAGCCAACACTTGTCACTACTTTCTGTTATGGTGTTCAATGCTTCTCGAGATACCCAGATCATA
TGAAACGGCATGACTTTTTCAAGAGTGCCATGCCCGAAGGTTATGTACAGGAAAGAACTATATTTTTCAA
AGATGACGGGAACTACAAGACACGTAAGTTTAAACAGTTCGGTACTAACTAACCATACATATTTAAATTT
TCAGGTGCTGAAGTCAAGTTTGAAGGTGATACCCTTGTTAATAGAATCGAGTTAAAAGGTATTGATTTTA
AAGAAGATGGAAACATTCTTGGACACAAATTGGAATACAACTATAACTCACACAATGTATACATCATGGC
AGACAAACAAAAGAATGGAATCAAAGTTGTAAGTTTAAACATGATTTTACTAACTAACTAATCTGATTTA
AATTTTCAGAACTTCAAAATTAGACACAACATTGAAGATGGAAGCGTTCAACTAGCAGACCATTATCAAC
AAAATACTCCAATTGGCGATGGCCCTGTCCTTTTACCAGACAACCATTACCTGTCCACACAATCTGCCCT
TTCGAAAGATCCCAACGAAAAGAGAGACCACATGGTCCTTCTTGAGTTTGTAACAGCTGCTGGGATTACA
CATGGCATGGATGAACTATACAAATAGCATTCGTAGAATTACGCGTCCTAGGCCTGAATTCCTAGGAATT
TATTTTGATAAGTCTCGCGTATTTTATTTGTAATAATNTTATAATAAGATCAATTTACATTTATACTGAT
AAAATTGACACAATTACACTTTTTATTATAAAATATTTTAAAATATTTCTATCAAAAGGTTTATTTTTGT
TTTAAATATAATGGTTTTTTTTGTAAAAAATACTTATTTCGTTTGATAATCTTTATTCAGAGATTTGAAT
AATTTTAAATAAAGTAGTTTAGTTTTCATATAAAAGTTAATGGTATATATAAATATTTAAATAGTAAAGA
TTGAATCAGTATTCAAAATGACACCTAAAAGTTATTCTATTTCTAGCTATAACAATAATAATAAAGATAA
TTATGATACAGATTTAGAAAAAAAAATAAGGTTAAATTAATTAATTCTATTTTTAATTAAAATGATTTAA
GGGAGTTAAATGAAACAGAAACAGATTGGGTCTCTATATATTTAGTTTATGTAATGTTATTTTTTGGTGG
AATACAAATAACGGTATATTTTACTTCAATGTGGCCATACTTATCAACAATAAATAGTAAGGCAAATGTA
GATACTTTAGGGTGGGTTGTAGCACTAGTCGGCCGTACGGGCCCTTTCGTCTCGCGCGTTTCGGTGATGA
CGGTGAAAACCTCTGACACATGCAGCTCCCGGAGACGGTCACAGCTTGTCTGTAAGCGGATGCCGGGAGC
AGACAAGCCCGTCAGGGCGCGTCAGCGGGTGTTGGCGGGTGTCGGGGCTGGCTTAACTATGCGGCATCAG
AGCAGATTGTACTGAGAGTGCACCATATGCGGTGTGAAATACCGCACAGATGCGTAAGGAGAAAATACCG
CATCAGGCGGCCTTAAGGGCCTCGTGATACGCCTATTTTTATAGGTTAATGTCATGATAATAATGGTTTC
TTAGACGTCAGGTGGCACTTTTCGGGGAAATGTGCGCGGAACCCCTATTTGTTTATTTTTCTAAATACAT
TCAAATATGTATCCGCTCATGAGACAATAACCCTGATAAATGCTTCAATAATATTGAAAAAGGAAGAGTA
TGAGTATTCAACATTTCCGTGTCGCCCTTATTCCCTTTTTTGCGGCATTTTGCCTTCCTGTTTTTGCTCA
CCCAGAAACGCTGGTGAAAGTAAAAGATGCTGAAGATCAGTTGGGTGCACGAGTGGGTTACATCGAACTG
GATCTCAACAGCGGTAAGATCCTTGAGAGTTTTCGCCCCGAAGAACGTTTTCCAATGATGAGCACTTTTA
AAGTTCTGCTATGTGGCGCGGTATTATCCCGTATTGACGCCGGGCAAGAGCAACTCGGTCGCCGCATACA
CTATTCTCAGAATGACTTGGTTGAGTACTCACCAGTCACAGAAAAGCATCTTACGGATGGCATGACAGTA
AGAGAATTATGCAGTGCTGCCATAACCATGAGTGATAACACTGCGGCCAACTTACTTCTGACAACGATCG
GAGGACCGAAGGAGCTAACCGCTTTTTTGCACAACATGGGGGATCATGTAACTCGCCTTGATCGTTGGGA
ACCGGAGCTGAATGAAGCCATACCAAACGACGAGCGTGACACCACGATGCCTGTAGCAATGGCAACAACG
TTGCGCAAACTATTAACTGGCGAACTACTTACTCTAGCTTCCCGGCAACAATTAATAGACTGGATGGAGG
CGGATAAAGTTGCAGGACCACTTCTGCGCTCGGCCCTTCCGGCTGGCTGGTTTATTGCTGATAAATCTGG
AGCCGGTGAGCGTGGGTCTCGCGGTATCATTGCAGCACTGGGGCCAGATGGTAAGCCCTCCCGTATCGTA
GTTATCTACACGACGGGGAGTCAGGCAACTATGGATGAACGAAATAGACAGATCGCTGAGATAGGTGCCT
CACTGATTAAGCATTGGTAACTGTCAGACCAAGTTTACTCATATATACTTTAGATTGATTTAAAACTTCA
TTTTTAATTTAAAAGGATCTAGGTGAAGATCCTTTTTGATAATCTCATGACCAAAATCCCTTAACGTGAG
TTTTCGTTCCACTGAGCGTCAGACCCCGTAGAAAAGATCAAAGGATCTTCTTGAGATCCTTTTTTTCTGC
GCGTAATCTGCTGCTTGCAAACAAAAAAACCACCGCTACCAGCGGTGGTTTGTTTGCCGGATCAAGAGCT
ACCAACTCTTTTTCCGAAGGTAACTGGCTTCAGCAGAGCGCAGATACCAAATACTGTCCTTCTAGTGTAG
CCGTAGTTAGGCCACCACTTCAAGAACTCTGTAGCACCGCCTACATACCTCGCTCTGCTAATCCTGTTAC
CAGTGGCTGCTGCCAGTGGCGATAAGTCGTGTCTTACCGGGTTGGACTCAAGACGATAGTTACCGGATAA
GGCGCAGCGGTCGGGCTGAACGGGGGGTTCGTGCACACAGCCCAGCTTGGAGCGAACGACCTACACCGAA
CTGAGATACCTACAGCGTGAGCATTGAGAAAGCGCCACGCTTCCCGAAGGGAGAAAGGCGGACAGGTATC
CGGTAAGCGGCAGGGTCGGAACAGGAGAGCGCACGAGGGAGCTTCCAGGGGGAAACGCCTGGTATCTTTA
TAGTCCTGTCGGGTTTCGCCACCTCTGACTTGAGCGTCGATTTTTGTGATGCTCGTCAGGGGGGCGGAGC
CTATGGAAAAACGCCAGCAACGCGGCCTTTTTACGGTTCCTGGCCTTTTGCTGGCCTTTTGCTCACATGT
TCTTTCCTGCGTTATCCCCTGATTCTGTGGATAACCGTATTACCGCCTTTGAGTGAGCTGATACCGCTCG
CCGCAGCCGAACGACCGAGCGCAGCGAGTCAGTGAGCGAGGAAGCGGAAGAGCGCCCAATACGCAAACCG
CCTCTCCCCGCGCGTTGGCCGATTCATTAATGCAGCTGGCACGACAGGTTTCCCGACTGGAAAGCGGGCA
GTGAGCGCAACGCAATTAATGTGAGTTAGCTCACTCATTAGGCACCCCAGGCTTTACACTTTATGCTTCC
GGCTCGTATGTTGTGTGGAATTGTGAGCGGATAACAATTTCACACAGGAAACAGCTATGACCATGATTAC
GCCAAGCTGTAAGTTTAAACATGATCTTACTAACTAACTATTCTCATTTAAATTTTCAGAGCTTAAAAAT
GGCTGAAATCACTCACAACGATGGATACGCTAACAACTTGGAAATGAAAT
Features (pLannotate 1.2.2; 11 found; start..end, strand, type, name):
      1..41      -  misc_feature   MCS (fragment): pUC18/19 multiple cloning site
    141..1001    +  CDS            sg25: sg25 is a basic (constitutively fluorescent) green fluorescent protein published in 1997, derived from Aequorea victoria.
   1661..1696    +  CDS            rop (fragment): Rop protein, which maintains plasmids at low copy number; rop
   1798..1897    +  misc_feature   bom (fragment): basis of mobility region from pBR322
   1995..2099    +  promoter       AmpR promoter: bla
   2100..2960    +  CDS            AmpR: β-lactamase; bla; confers resistance to ampicillin, carbenicillin, and related antibiotics
   3131..3719    +  rep_origin     ori: high-copy-number ColE1/pMB1/pBR322/pUC origin of replication
   3902..3994    +  CDS            lacI (fragment): lac repressor; lacI; The lac repressor binds to the lac operator to inhibit transcription in E. coli. This inhibition can be relieved by adding lactose or isopropyl-β-D-thiogalactopyranoside (IPTG).
   4007..4028    +  protein_bind   CAP binding site: CAP binding activates transcription in the presence of cAMP. E. coli catabolite activator protein
   4043..4073    +  promoter       lac promoter: promoter for the E. coli lac operon
   4081..4097    +  protein_bind   lac operator: The lac repressor binds to the lac operator to inhibit transcription in E. coli. This inhibition can be relieved by adding lactose or isopropyl-β-D-thiogalactopyranoside (IPTG). lac repressor encoded by lacI
