[The description below was written by a language model from this plasmid's Addgene catalogue record and pLannotate feature annotations shown in this document.]
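Description:
pAJ14 is a worm expression vector built for transgenesis work in the parasitic nematode Strongyloides stercoralis. It derives from pAJ03 (4,230 bp), into which a short 20 bp polylinker, multiple cloning site 3 (MCS3), was inserted between MluI and AvrII sites, both of which remain intact. The resulting plasmid is 4,250 nt. The depositor notes point to the 1995 Fire Lab C. elegans vector kit documentation for background, suggesting that the plasmid follows that family's design. In E. coli it is maintained through a high-copy ColE1/pUC-type origin and selected with ampicillin via the bla gene and its own promoter. Remnants of pBR322/pUC-type ancestry are also annotated: rop and bom fragments, a lacI fragment, the CAP binding site, the lac promoter and operator, and part of the pUC18/19 polylinker.

The main payload detected in the feature table is a green fluorescent protein coding sequence, matched to an Aequorea victoria GFP variant (sg25), lying just downstream of the polylinker region. No nematode promoter is annotated or listed in the catalogue fields, so pAJ14 appears to be a promoterless reporter scaffold in which the added cloning sites allow regulatory sequences to be placed alongside GFP. The record does not say where MCS3 sits relative to the reporter. A stretch of several hundred bases following the GFP coding sequence is unannotated. The associated publications stress that endogenous non-coding control elements and a common 3' UTR are needed for expression in S. stercoralis, but the record does not state whether such an element occupies this region. The construct is best understood as an intermediate cloning vector for building cell- or tissue-specific GFP reporter constructs for Strongyloides.
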