Addgene plasmid #14916: pAJ14
Depositing lab: James Lok. Depositing organization: University of Pennsylvania. Publication: Strongyloides stercoralis: cell- and tissue-specific transgene expression and co-transformation with vector constructs incorporating a common multifunctional 3' UTR. Junio AB, Li X, Massey HC, Nolan TJ, Todd Lamitina S, Sundaram MV, Lok JB. Exp Parasitol. 2008 Feb . 118(2):253-65. 10.1016/j.exppara.2007.08.018 PubMed 17945217.
Backbone
  Vector backbone: pAJ03
  Backbone size w/o insert (bp): 4230
  Vector type: Worm Expression
Growth in bacteria
  Bacterial resistance: Ampicillin, 100 μg/mL
  Growth temperature: 37°C
  Growth strain: DH5alpha
  Copy number: Unknown
Gene/Insert
  Gene/Insert name: multiple cloning site 3 (alt name: MCS3)
  Species: S. stercoralis (nematode)
  Insert size (bp): 20
  Cloning method: Restriction Enzyme; 5′ cloning site MluI (not destroyed); 3′ cloning site AvrII (not destroyed)
  Sequencing primers: 5′ M13 forward
Terms and licenses: Academic/Nonprofit Terms; Industry Terms: Not Available to Industry
Depositor comments: derived from pAJ03 with Mulitple cloning site 3 (MCS3). See Fire Lab C. elegans Vector Kit 1995 Documetation. PAPER:Int J Parasitol. 2006 May 31;36(6):671-9. Epub 2006 Feb 7 Successful transgenesis of the parasitic nematode Strongyloides stercoralis requires endogenous non-coding control elements.
How to cite: pAJ14 was a gift from James Lok (Addgene plasmid # 14916 ; http://n2t.net/addgene:14916 ; RRID:Addgene_14916)
